>Addgene plasmid #126905 | pCfB8739 | addgene full sequence | sequence record 248790 | Addgene NGS Result
CCAATACGCAAACCGCCTCTCCCCGCGCGTTGGCCGATTCATTAATGCAGCTGGCACGACAGGTTTCCCG
ACTGGAAAGCGGGCAGTGAGCGCAACGCAATTAATGTGAGTTAGCTCACTCATTAGGCACCCCAGGCTTT
ACACTTTATGCTTCCGGCTCGTATGTTGTGTGGAATTGTGAGCGGATAACAATTTCACACAGGAAACAGC
TATGACCATGATTACGCCAAGCTTGCATGCCTGCAGGTCGACTCTAGAGGATCCCCATCTGTCATATGAC
GGCTCTCGCATATTACCAGATCCATCTGATCTATACTCTCCCAATTCTTGGTCTTCTCGGCCTGCTCACT
TCCCCGATTTTGACAAAATTTGACATCTACAAAATATCGATCCTCGTATTTATTGCGTTTAGTGCAACCA
CACCATGGGACTCATGGATCATCAGAAATGGCGCATGGACATATCCATCAGCGGAGAGTGGCCAAGGCGT
GTTTGGAACGTTTCTAGATGTTCCATATGAAGAGTACGCTTTCTTTGTCATTCAAACCGTAATCACCGGC
TTGGTCTACGTCTTGGCAACTAGGCACCTTCTCCCATCTCTCGCGCTTCCCAAGACTAGATCGTCCGCCC
TTTCTCTCGCGCTCAAGGCGCTCATCCCTCTGCCCATTATCTACCTATTTACCGCTCACCCCAGCCCATC
GCCCGACCCGCTCGTGACAGATCACTACTTCTACATGCGGGCACTCTCCTTACTCATCACCCCACCTACC
ATGCTCTTGGCAGCATTATCAGGCGAATATGCTTTCGATTGGAAAAGTGGCCGAGCAAAGTCAACTATTG
CAACAATCATGATCCCGACGGTGTATCTGATTTGGGTAGATTATGTTGCTGTCGGTCAAGACTCTTGGTC
GATCAACGATGAGAAGATTGTAGGGTGGAGGCTTGGAGGTGTACTACCCATTGAGGAAGCTATGTTCTTC
TTACTGACGAATCTAATGATTGTTCTGGGTCTGTCTGCCTGCGATCATACTCAGGCCCTATACCTGCTAC
ACGGTCGAACTATTTATGGCAACAAAAAGATGCCATCTTCATTTCCCCTCATTACACCGCCTGTGCTCTC
CCTGTTTTTTAGCAGCCGACCATACTCTTCTCAGCCAAAACGTGACTTGGAACTGGCAGTCAAGTTGTTG
GAGAAAAAGAGCCGGAGCTTTTTTGTTGCCTCGGCTGGATTTCCTAGCGAAGTTAGGGAGAGGCTGGTTG
GACTATACGCATTCTGCCGGGTGACTGATGATCTTATCGACTCTCCTGAAGTATCTTCCAACCCGCATGC
CACAATTGACATGGTCTCCGATTTTCTTACCCTACTATTTGGGCCCCCGCTACACCCTTCGCAACCTGAC
AAGATCCTTTCTTCGCCTTTACTTCCTCCTTCGCACCCTTCCCGACCCACGGGAATGTATCCCCTCCCGC
CTCCTCCTTCGCTCTCGCCTGCCGAGCTCGTTCAATTCCTTACCGAAAGGGTTCCCGTTCAATACCATTT
CGCCTTCAGGTTGCTCGCTAAGTTGCAAGGGCTGATCCCTCGATACCCACTCGACGAACTCCTTAGAGGA
TACACCACTGATCTTATCTTTCCCTTATCGACAGAGGCAGTCCAGGCTCGGAAGACGCCTATCGAGACCA
CAGCTGACTTGCTGGACTATGGTCTATGTGTAGCAGGCTCAGTCGCCGAGCTATTGGTCTATGTCTCTTG
GGCAAGTGCACCAAGTCAGGTCCCTGCCACCATAGAAGAAAGAGAAGCTGTGTTAGTGGCAAGCCGAGAG
ATGGGAACTGCCCTTCAGTTGGTGAACATTGCTAGGGACATTAAAGGGGACGCAACAGAAGGGAGATTTT
ACCTACCACTCTCATTCTTTGGTCTTCGGGATGAATCAAAGCTTGCGATCCCGACTGATTGGACGGAACC
TCGGCCTCAAGATTTCGACAAACTCCTCAGTCTATCTCCTTCGTCCACATTACCATCTTCAAACGCCTCA
GAAAGCTTCCGGTTCGAATGGAAGACGTACTCGCTTCCATTAGTCGCCTACGCAGAGGATCTTGCCAAAC
ATTCTTATAAGGGAATTGACCGACTTCCTACCGAGGTTCAAGCGGGAATGCGAGCGGCTTGCGCGAGCTA
CCTACTGATCGGCCGAGAGATCAAAGTCGTTTGGAAAGGAGACGTCGGAGAGAGAAGGACAGTTGCCGGA
TGGAGGAGAGTACGGAAAGTCTTGAGTGTGGTCATGAGCGGATGGGAAGGGCAGTAAATCGCGTGGGTAC
CGAGCTCGAATTCACTGGCCGTCGTTTTACAACGTCGTGACTGGGAAAACCCTGGCGTTACCCAACTTAA
TCGCCTTGCAGCACATCCCCCTTTCGCCAGCTGGCGTAATAGCGAAGAGGCCCGCACCGATCGCCCTTCC
CAACAGTTGCGCAGCCTGAATGGCGAATGGCGCCTGATGCGGTATTTTCTCCTTACGCATCTGTGCGGTA
TTTCACACCGCATATGGTGCACTCTCAGTACAATCTGCTCTGATGCCGCATAGTTAAGCCAGCCCCGACA
CCCGCCAACACCCGCTGACGCGCCCTGACGGGCTTGTCTGCTCCCGGCATCCGCTTACAGACAAGCTGTG
ACCGTCTCCGGGAGCTGCATGTGTCAGAGGTTTTCACCGTCATCACCGAAACGCGCGAGACGAAAGGGCC
TCGTGATACGCCTATTTTTATAGGTTAATGTCATGATAATAATGGTTTCTTAGACGTCAGGTGGCACTTT
TCGGGGAAATGTGCGCGGAACCCCTATTTGTTTATTTTTCTAAATACATTCAAATATGTATCCGCTCATG
AGACAATAACCCTGATAAATGCTTCAATAATATTGAAAAAGGAAGAGTATGAGTATTCAACATTTCCGTG
TCGCCCTTATTCCCTTTTTTGCGGCATTTTGCCTTCCTGTTTTTGCTCACCCAGAAACGCTGGTGAAAGT
AAAAGATGCTGAAGATCAGTTGGGTGCACGAGTGGGTTACATCGAACTGGATCTCAACAGCGGTAAGATC
CTTGAGAGTTTTCGCCCCGAAGAACGTTTTCCAATGATGAGCACTTTTAAAGTTCTGCTATGTGGCGCGG
TATTATCCCGTATTGACGCCGGGCAAGAGCAACTCGGTCGCCGCATACACTATTCTCAGAATGACTTGGT
TGAGTACTCACCAGTCACAGAAAAGCATCTTACGGATGGCATGACAGTAAGAGAATTATGCAGTGCTGCC
ATAACCATGAGTGATAACACTGCGGCCAACTTACTTCTGACAACGATCGGAGGACCGAAGGAGCTAACCG
CTTTTTTGCACAACATGGGGGATCATGTAACTCGCCTTGATCGTTGGGAACCGGAGCTGAATGAAGCCAT
ACCAAACGACGAGCGTGACACCACGATGCCTGTAGCAATGGCAACAACGTTGCGCAAACTATTAACTGGC
GAACTACTTACTCTAGCTTCCCGGCAACAATTAATAGACTGGATGGAGGCGGATAAAGTTGCAGGACCAC
TTCTGCGCTCGGCCCTTCCGGCTGGCTGGTTTATTGCTGATAAATCTGGAGCCGGTGAGCGTGGGTCTCG
CGGTATCATTGCAGCACTGGGGCCAGATGGTAAGCCCTCCCGTATCGTAGTTATCTACACGACGGGGAGT
CAGGCAACTATGGATGAACGAAATAGACAGATCGCTGAGATAGGTGCCTCACTGATTAAGCATTGGTAAC
TGTCAGACCAAGTTTACTCATATATACTTTAGATTGATTTAAAACTTCATTTTTAATTTAAAAGGATCTA
GGTGAAGATCCTTTTTGATAATCTCATGACCAAAATCCCTTAACGTGAGTTTTCGTTCCACTGAGCGTCA
GACCCCGTAGAAAAGATCAAAGGATCTTCTTGAGATCCTTTTTTTCTGCGCGTAATCTGCTGCTTGCAAA
CAAAAAAACCACCGCTACCAGCGGTGGTTTGTTTGCCGGATCAAGAGCTACCAACTCTTTTTCCGAAGGT
AACTGGCTTCAGCAGAGCGCAGATACCAAATACTGTTCTTCTAGTGTAGCCGTAGTTAGGCCACCACTTC
AAGAACTCTGTAGCACCGCCTACATACCTCGCTCTGCTAATCCTGTTACCAGTGGCTGCTGCCAGTGGCG
ATAAGTCGTGTCTTACCGGGTTGGACTCAAGACGATAGTTACCGGATAAGGCGCAGCGGTCGGGCTGAAC
GGGGGGTTCGTGCACACAGCCCAGCTTGGAGCGAACGACCTACACCGAACTGAGATACCTACAGCGTGAG
CTATGAGAAAGCGCCACGCTTCCCGAAGGGAGAAAGGCGGACAGGTATCCGGTAAGCGGCAGGGTCGGAA
CAGGAGAGCGCACGAGGGAGCTTCCAGGGGGAAACGCCTGGTATCTTTATAGTCCTGTCGGGTTTCGCCA
CCTCTGACTTGAGCGTCGATTTTTGTGATGCTCGTCAGGGGGGCGGAGCCTATGGAAAAACGCCAGCAAC
GCGGCCTTTTTACGGTTCCTGGCCTTTTGCTGGCCTTTTGCTCACATGTTCTTTCCTGCGTTATCCCCTG
ATTCTGTGGATAACCGTATTACCGCCTTTGAGTGAGCTGATACCGCTCGCCGCAGCCGAACGACCGAGCG
CAGCGAGTCAGTGAGCGAGGAAGCGGAAGAGCGC
Features (pLannotate 1.2.2; 12 found; start..end, strand, type, name):
    102..123     +  protein_bind   CAP binding site: CAP binding activates transcription in the presence of cAMP. E. coli catabolite activator protein
    138..168     +  promoter       lac promoter: promoter for the E. coli lac operon
    176..192     +  protein_bind   lac operator: The lac repressor binds to the lac operator to inhibit transcription in E. coli. This inhibition can be relieved by adding lactose or isopropyl-β-D-thiogalactopyranoside (IPTG). lac repressor encoded by lacI
    229..266     -  misc_feature   MCS (fragment): pUC18/19 multiple cloning site
    276..2294    +  CDS            crtYB: LCPS_PHARH - Also known as pbs. Experimental evidence at transcript level: Swiss-Prot protein existence level 2. Bifunctional enzyme that catalyzes the reactions from geranylgeranyl diphosphate to phytoene (phytoene synthase) and lycopene to beta-carotene via the intermediate gamma-carotene (lycopene cyclase). The cyclase preferentially catalyzes the symmetric cyclization of both ends of the substrate to produce dicyclic carotenoids. Beta-carotene is further processed to the acidic carotenoid astaxanthin. From Phaffia rhodozyma (Yeast) (Xanthophyllomyces dendrorhous).
   2320..2477    +  CDS            lacZα (fragment): LacZα fragment of β-galactosidase; lacZ fragment
   2483..2582    -  misc_feature   bom (fragment): basis of mobility region from pBR322
   2684..2719    -  CDS            rop (fragment): Rop protein, which maintains plasmids at low copy number; rop
   2814..2918    +  promoter       AmpR promoter: bla
   2919..3779    +  CDS            AmpR: β-lactamase; bla; confers resistance to ampicillin, carbenicillin, and related antibiotics
   3950..4538    +  rep_origin     ori: high-copy-number ColE1/pMB1/pBR322/pUC origin of replication
   4721..89      +  CDS            lacI (fragment) (across the origin): lac repressor; lacI; The lac repressor binds to the lac operator to inhibit transcription in E. coli. This inhibition can be relieved by adding lactose or isopropyl-β-D-thiogalactopyranoside (IPTG).
