[The description below was written by a language model from this plasmid's Addgene catalogue record and pLannotate feature annotations shown in this document.]
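Description:
pCfB8739 is a simple pUC19-based bacterial cloning plasmid of about 4.7 kb, catalogued as a synthetic biology vector, that serves as a storage and template construct rather than an expression vector. It is propagated in E. coli at high copy number from the pUC-type ColE1/pMB1 origin and is selected with ampicillin through the β-lactamase (AmpR) gene driven by its own promoter. The remaining annotated features are typical pUC remnants: the CAP binding site, lac promoter and lac operator, a fragment of the multiple cloning site, a lacZα fragment, and short residual pieces of bom, rop and lacI that have no functional role here.

The insert is XdCrtYB, the crtYB coding sequence from the carotenogenic yeast Xanthophyllomyces dendrorhous (Phaffia rhodozyma), occupying roughly 2 kb within the disrupted MCS/lacZα region. It encodes a bifunctional enzyme with phytoene synthase activity, converting geranylgeranyl diphosphate to phytoene, and lycopene cyclase activity, converting lycopene to β-carotene via γ-carotene. The gene lies downstream of the lac promoter in the same orientation, but no yeast promoter, terminator or yeast selection marker is annotated, so the plasmid is not intended to express the enzyme in a production host. The cloning method is not recorded.

The stated purpose is to act as a template for PCR amplification of XdCrtYB. The amplified gene can then be assembled into other vectors, in the context of an associated teaching protocol that uses EasyClone integration vectors and CRISPR/Cas9 for metabolic engineering of Saccharomyces cerevisiae and Yarrowia lipolytica. Given the enzyme's function, it would contribute the phytoene synthase and lycopene cyclase steps of a β-carotene pathway.
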