Addgene plasmid #126905: pCfB8739
Purpose: Template for PCR amplification of XdCrtYB
Depositing lab: Irina Borodina. Depositing organization: Danmarks Tekniske Universitet. Publication: A teaching protocol demonstrating the use of EasyClone and CRISPR/Cas9 for metabolic engineering of Saccharomyces cerevisiae and Yarrowia lipolytica. Milne N, Tramontin LRR, Borodina I. FEMS Yeast Res. 2019 Sep 26. pii: foz062. doi: 10.1093/femsyr/foz062. PubMed 31556952.
Backbone
  Vector backbone: pUC19
  Vector type: Synthetic Biology
Growth in bacteria
  Bacterial resistance: Ampicillin, 100 μg/mL
  Growth temperature: 37°C
  Growth strain: DH5alpha
  Copy number: High Copy
Gene/Insert
  Gene/Insert name: XdCrtYB
  Species: Xanthophyllomyces dendrorhous
  Cloning method: Unknown
Terms and licenses: Academic/Nonprofit Terms; Industry Terms: Not Available to Industry
How to cite: pCfB8739 was a gift from Irina Borodina (Addgene plasmid # 126905 ; http://n2t.net/addgene:126905 ; RRID:Addgene_126905)
